LOCUS       Exported 10757 bp ds-DNA circular SYN 12-MAY-2021
DEFINITION  encodes yeast-optimized dCas9_VP64 synthetic transcription factor.
ACCESSION   .
VERSION     .
KEYWORDS    pTPGI_dCas9_VP64
SOURCE      synthetic DNA construct
  ORGANISM  synthetic DNA construct
REFERENCE   1 (bases 1 to 10757)
  AUTHORS   Farzadfard F, Perli SD, Lu TK
  TITLE     Tunable and Multifunctional Eukaryotic Transcription Factors Based
            on CRISPR/Cas.
  JOURNAL   ACS Synth Biol. 2013 Sep 11.
  PUBMED    23977949
REFERENCE   2 (bases 1 to 10757)
  AUTHORS   .
  TITLE     Direct Submission
  JOURNAL   Exported May 12, 2021 from SnapGene Server 1.1.58
            http://www.snapgene.com
FEATURES             Location/Qualifiers
     source          1..10757
                     /organism="synthetic DNA construct"
                     /mol_type="other DNA"
     promoter        235..676
                     /label=TPGI promoter
                     /note="S. cerevisiae GAL1 promoter modified to contain two
                     copies of the tet operator (Ellis et al., 2009)"
     protein_bind    235..352
                     /label=UAS
                     /bound_moiety="Gal4"
                     /note="upstream activating sequence mediating
                     Gal4-dependent induction"
     protein_bind    560..578
                     /gene="tetO"
                     /label=tet operator
                     /bound_moiety="tetracycline repressor TetR"
                     /note="bacterial operator O2 for the tetR and tetA genes"
     protein_bind    581..599
                     /gene="tetO"
                     /label=tet operator
                     /bound_moiety="tetracycline repressor TetR"
                     /note="bacterial operator O2 for the tetR and tetA genes"
     primer_bind     647..670
                     /label=GAL1
                     /note="S. cerevisiae GAL1 promoter, forward primer"
     CDS             716..736
                     /codon_start=1
                     /product="nuclear localization signal of SV40 (simian virus
                     40) large T antigen"
                     /label=SV40 NLS
                     /translation="PKKKRKV"
     CDS             746..4846
                     /codon_start=1
                     /product="catalytically dead mutant of the Cas9
                     endonuclease from the Streptococcus pyogenes Type II
                     CRISPR/Cas system"
                     /label=dCas9
                     /note="RNA-guided DNA-binding protein that lacks
                     endonuclease activity due to the D10A mutation in the RuvC
                     catalytic domain and the H840A mutation in the HNH
                     catalytic domain"
                     /translation="DKKYSIGLAIGTNSVGWAVITDEYKVPSKKFKVLGNTDRHSIKKN
                     LIGALLFDSGETAEATRLKRTARRRYTRRKNRICYLQEIFSNEMAKVDDSFFHRLEESF
                     LVEEDKKHERHPIFGNIVDEVAYHEKYPTIYHLRKKLVDSTDKADLRLIYLALAHMIKF
                     RGHFLIEGDLNPDNSDVDKLFIQLVQTYNQLFEENPINASGVDAKAILSARLSKSRRLE
                     NLIAQLPGEKKNGLFGNLIALSLGLTPNFKSNFDLAEDAKLQLSKDTYDDDLDNLLAQI
                     GDQYADLFLAAKNLSDAILLSDILRVNTEITKAPLSASMIKRYDEHHQDLTLLKALVRQ
                     QLPEKYKEIFFDQSKNGYAGYIDGGASQEEFYKFIKPILEKMDGTEELLVKLNREDLLR
                     KQRTFDNGSIPHQIHLGELHAILRRQEDFYPFLKDNREKIEKILTFRIPYYVGPLARGN
                     SRFAWMTRKSEETITPWNFEEVVDKGASAQSFIERMTNFDKNLPNEKVLPKHSLLYEYF
                     TVYNELTKVKYVTEGMRKPAFLSGEQKKAIVDLLFKTNRKVTVKQLKEDYFKKIECFDS
                     VEISGVEDRFNASLGTYHDLLKIIKDKDFLDNEENEDILEDIVLTLTLFEDREMIEERL
                     KTYAHLFDDKVMKQLKRRRYTGWGRLSRKLINGIRDKQSGKTILDFLKSDGFANRNFMQ
                     LIHDDSLTFKEDIQKAQVSGQGDSLHEHIANLAGSPAIKKGILQTVKVVDELVKVMGRH
                     KPENIVIEMARENQTTQKGQKNSRERMKRIEEGIKELGSQILKEHPVENTQLQNEKLYL
                     YYLQNGRDMYVDQELDINRLSDYDVDAIVPQSFLKDDSIDNKVLTRSDKNRGKSDNVPS
                     EEVVKKMKNYWRQLLNAKLITQRKFDNLTKAERGGLSELDKAGFIKRQLVETRQITKHV
                     AQILDSRMNTKYDENDKLIREVKVITLKSKLVSDFRKDFQFYKVREINNYHHAHDAYLN
                     AVVGTALIKKYPKLESEFVYGDYKVYDVRKMIAKSEQEIGKATAKYFFYSNIMNFFKTE
                     ITLANGEIRKRPLIETNGETGEIVWDKGRDFATVRKVLSMPQVNIVKKTEVQTGGFSKE
                     SILPKRNSDKLIARKKDWDPKKYGGFDSPTVAYSVLVVAKVEKGKSKKLKSVKELLGIT
                     IMERSSFEKNPIDFLEAKGYKEVKKDLIIKLPKYSLFELENGRKRMLASAGELQKGNEL
                     ALPSKYVNFLYLASHYEKLKGSPEDNEQKQLFVEQHKHYLDEIIEQISEFSKRVILADA
                     NLDKVLSAYNKHRDKPIREQAENIIHLFTLTNLGAPAAFKYFDTTIDRKRYTSTKEVLD
                     ATLIHQSITGLYETRIDLSQLGGD"
     CDS             4883..5032
                     /codon_start=1
                     /product="tetrameric repeat of the minimal activation
                     domain of herpes simplex virus VP16 (Beerli et al., 1998)"
                     /label=VP64
                     /translation="DALDDFDLDMLGSDALDDFDLDMLGSDALDDFDLDMLGSDALDDF
                     DLDML"
     primer_bind     complement(5064..5082)
                     /label=CYC1
                     /note="CYC1 transcription termination signal, reverse
                     primer"
     terminator      5094..5283
                     /gene="S. cerevisiae CYC1"
                     /label=CYC1 terminator
                     /note="transcription terminator for CYC1"
     primer_bind     complement(5355..5372)
                     /label=L4440
                     /note="L4440 vector, forward primer"
     rep_origin      complement(5526..6114)
                     /direction=LEFT
                     /label=ori
                     /note="high-copy-number ColE1/pMB1/pBR322/pUC origin of
                     replication"
     primer_bind     complement(5606..5625)
                     /label=pBR322ori-F
                     /note="pBR322 origin, forward primer"
     CDS             complement(6285..7145)
                     /codon_start=1
                     /gene="bla"
                     /product="beta-lactamase"
                     /label=AmpR
                     /note="confers resistance to ampicillin, carbenicillin, and
                     related antibiotics"
                     /translation="MSIQHFRVALIPFFAAFCLPVFAHPETLVKVKDAEDQLGARVGYI
                     ELDLNSGKILESFRPEERFPMMSTFKVLLCGAVLSRIDAGQEQLGRRIHYSQNDLVEYS
                     PVTEKHLTDGMTVRELCSAAITMSDNTAANLLLTTIGGPKELTAFLHNMGDHVTRLDRW
                     EPELNEAIPNDERDTTMPVAMATTLRKLLTGELLTLASRQQLIDWMEADKVAGPLLRSA
                     LPAGWFIADKSGAGERGSRGIIAALGPDGKPSRIVVIYTTGSQATMDERNRQIAEIGAS
                     LIKHW"
     primer_bind     6908..6927
                     /label=Amp-R
                     /note="Ampicillin resistance gene, reverse primer"
     promoter        complement(7146..7250)
                     /gene="bla"
                     /label=AmpR promoter
     primer_bind     7318..7336
                     /label=pBRforEco
                     /note="pBR322 vectors, upsteam of EcoRI site, forward
                     primer"
     primer_bind     complement(7374..7396)
                     /label=pGEX 3'
                     /note="pGEX vectors, reverse primer"
     primer_bind     7496..7515
                     /label=pRS-marker
                     /note="pRS vectors, use to sequence yeast selectable
                     marker"
     promoter        7536..7817
                     /gene="S. cerevisiae TRP1"
                     /label=TRP1 promoter
     CDS             7818..8492
                     /codon_start=1
                     /gene="S. cerevisiae TRP1"
                     /product="phosphoribosylanthranilate isomerase, required
                     for tryptophan biosynthesis"
                     /label=TRP1
                     /note="yeast auxotrophic marker"
                     /translation="MSVINFTGSSGPLVKVCGLQSTEAAECALDSDADLLGIICVPNRK
                     RTIDPVIARKISSLVKAYKNSSGTPKYLVGVFRNQPKEDVLALVNDYGIDIVQLHGDES
                     WQEYQEFLGLPVIKRLVFPKDCNILLSAASQKPHSFIPLFDSEAGGTGELLDWNSISDW
                     VGRQESPESLHFMLAGGLTPENVGDALRLNGVIGVDVSGGVETNGVKDSNKIANFVKNA
                     KK"
     rep_origin      complement(8595..9050)
                     /direction=LEFT
                     /label=f1 ori
                     /note="f1 bacteriophage origin of replication; arrow
                     indicates direction of (+) strand synthesis"
     primer_bind     complement(8732..8753)
                     /label=F1ori-F
                     /note="F1 origin, forward primer"
     primer_bind     8944..8963
                     /label=F1ori-R
                     /note="F1 origin, reverse primer"
     terminator      9128..9293
                     /gene="S. cerevisiae ADH1"
                     /label=ADH1 terminator
                     /note="transcription terminator for the S. cerevisiae
                     alcohol dehydrogenase 1 (ADH1) gene"
     primer_bind     9214..9238
                     /label=pHybLex-R
                     /note="ADH terminator, reverse primer"
     CDS             complement(9437..10060)
                     /codon_start=1
                     /gene="tetR from transposon Tn10"
                     /product="tetracycline repressor TetR"
                     /label=TetR
                     /note="TetR binds to the tetracycline operator tetO to
                     inhibit transcription. This inhibition can be relieved by
                     adding tetracycline or doxycycline."
                     /translation="MSRLDKSKVINSALELLNEVGIEGLTTRKLAQKLGVEQPTLYWHV
                     KNKRALLDALAIEMLDRHHTHFCPLEGESWQDFLRNNAKSFRCALLSHRDGAKVHLGTR
                     PTEKQYETLENQLAFLCQQGFSLENALYALSAVGHFTLGCVLEDQEHQVAKEERETPTT
                     DSMPPLLRQAIELFDHQGAEPAFLFGLELIICGLEKQLKCESGS"
     primer_bind     9968..9987
                     /label=Tet-R
                     /note="Tetracycline resistance gene, reverse primer"
     promoter        complement(10078..10476)
                     /gene="S. cerevisiae TEF1"
                     /label=TEF1 promoter
                     /note="promoter for EF-1-alpha"
ORIGIN
        1 tgtcatgcaa gggctcccta tctactggag aatatactaa gggtactgtt gacgttgcga
       61 agagcgacaa agattttgtt atcagcttta ttgctcaaag agacatgggt ggaagagatg
      121 aaggttacga ttggttgatt atgacacccg gtgtgggttt agatgacaag ggagacgcat
      181 tgggtcaaca gtatagaacc gtggatgatg tggtctctac aggaattcga agtacggatt
      241 agaagccgcc gagcgggtga cagccctccg aaggaagact ctcctccgtg cgtcctcgtc
      301 ttcaccggtc gcgttcctga aacgcagatg tgcctcgcgc cgcactgctc cgaacaataa
      361 agattctaca atactagctt ttatggttat gaagaggaaa aattggcagt aacctggccc
      421 cacaaacctt caaatgaacg aatcaaatta acaaccatag gatgataatg cgattacttt
      481 tttagcctta tttctggggt actgcagcag cgaagcgatg atttttgatc tattaacaga
      541 tatataaatg caaaaactgt ccctatcagt gatagagatc tccctatcag tgatagagat
      601 attacttctt attcaaatgt aataaaagta tcaacaaaaa attgttaata tacctctata
      661 ctttaacgtc aaggagaaaa accccggatc cacgattaaa agaatgtcta gagccccaaa
      721 gaagaagaga aaagttagac ccggggataa gaaatactct attggtttgg ctatcggtac
      781 aaactctgtt ggttgggctg ttattactga tgaatacaag gttccatcca agaagttcaa
      841 ggttttgggt aacactgata gacactccat caaaaagaac ttgattggtg ccttgttgtt
      901 cgattctggt gaaactgctg aagctactag attgaaaaga accgctagaa gaagatacac
      961 cagaagaaag aacagaatct gctacttgca agaaatcttc tccaacgaaa tggccaaggt
     1021 tgatgattca ttcttccaca gattggaaga atccttcttg gtcgaagaag ataagaagca
     1081 cgaaagacat ccaatcttcg gtaacatcgt tgatgaagtt gcttaccacg aaaagtaccc
     1141 aactatctac catttgagaa agaagttggt tgactctacc gataaggctg atttgagatt
     1201 gatctatttg gctttggccc acatgattaa gttcagaggt catttcttga tcgaaggtga
     1261 tttgaaccca gataactccg atgttgataa gttgttcatc caattagtcc aaacctacaa
     1321 tcaattattc gaagaaaacc caatcaacgc ctctggtgtt gatgctaaag ctattttgtc
     1381 tgccagattg tccaagtcca gaagattaga aaatttgatc gcccaattac caggtgaaaa
     1441 gaagaatggt ttgttcggta atttgattgc cttgtctttg ggtttgactc caaacttcaa
     1501 gtccaatttc gatttggctg aagatgccaa gttgcaatta tctaaggata cctacgatga
     1561 cgatttggat aacttgttgg ctcaaatcgg tgatcaatac gctgatttgt ttttggctgc
     1621 taagaacttg tccgatgcca ttttgttgtc cgatattttg agagtcaaca ccgaaattac
     1681 taaggctcca ttgtctgcct ctatgatcaa aagatacgat gaacaccacc aagacttgac
     1741 tttgttgaag gctttggtca gacaacaatt acctgaaaag tacaaagaaa ttttcttcga
     1801 tcaatccaag aacggttacg ccggttatat tgatggtggt gcttctcaag aagaatttta
     1861 caagttcatc aagccaatct tggaaaagat ggacggtact gaagaattat tggtcaagtt
     1921 gaacagagaa gatttgttga gaaagcaaag aaccttcgac aacggttcta ttccacatca
     1981 aattcacttg ggtgaattgc acgcaatttt gagaagacaa gaagattttt atccattctt
     2041 gaaggacaac agagaaaaga tcgaaaagat tctgaccttc agaatccctt actacgttgg
     2101 tccattggct agaggtaatt caagatttgc ctggatgact agaaagtccg aagaaactat
     2161 tactccttgg aacttcgaag aagttgtaga taagggtgct tctgcccaat cctttattga
     2221 aagaatgacc aacttcgaca agaacttgcc aaacgaaaag gttttgccaa agcactcttt
     2281 gttgtacgaa tacttcaccg tctacaacga attgactaag gttaagtacg tcaccgaagg
     2341 tatgagaaaa ccagcttttt tatccggtga acaaaagaag gctatcgtcg atttgttgtt
     2401 caagaccaac agaaaggtta ctgtcaagca attaaaagaa gattacttca agaaaatcga
     2461 atgcttcgac tccgttgaaa tttctggtgt cgaagataga ttcaatgcct ctttaggtac
     2521 ttaccatgac ttgttgaaaa tcatcaagga caaggatttc ttggacaacg aagaaaacga
     2581 agatattttg gaagatattg tcttgacatt gaccttgttt gaagatagag aaatgattga
     2641 agaaagattg aaaacctacg cccacttgtt cgatgataag gttatgaagc aattaaagag
     2701 aagaagatac actggttggg gtagattgtc cagaaaattg attaacggta tcagagacaa
     2761 gcaatccggt aagaccattt tggacttttt gaagtctgat ggtttcgcta acagaaactt
     2821 catgcaatta atccacgacg attccttgac tttcaaagaa gatatacaaa aggcccaagt
     2881 ctctggtcaa ggtgattctt tacatgaaca tatcgctaac ttggctggtt ctccagctat
     2941 taagaagggt attttacaaa ccgttaaggt cgttgacgaa ttggtcaaag ttatgggtag
     3001 acataagcca gaaaacatcg ttatcgaaat ggctagagaa aatcaaacca cccaaaaggg
     3061 tcaaaagaac tccagagaaa gaatgaagag aatcgaagaa ggtatcaaag aattgggttc
     3121 ccaaattttg aaagaacacc cagttgaaaa cacccaatta caaaacgaaa agttgtactt
     3181 gtactacttg caaaacggta gagatatgta cgttgaccaa gaattggaca tcaacagatt
     3241 gtctgattac gatgttgacg ctatcgttcc acaatctttt ttgaaggatg actccattga
     3301 caacaaggtc ttgactagat ccgataagaa tagaggtaag tccgataacg ttccatctga
     3361 agaagtcgtt aagaaaatga agaactattg gagacaatta ttgaacgcca agttgatcac
     3421 ccaaagaaag tttgacaatt tgaccaaggc tgaaagaggt ggtttgtctg aattggataa
     3481 ggcaggtttc atcaaaagac aattagtaga aaccagacaa atcaccaagc acgttgctca
     3541 aattttggat agtagaatga acactaagta cgacgaaaac gacaaattga tcagagaagt
     3601 taaggtcatt accttgaagt ccaagttggt ttccgatttc agaaaggact tccaattcta
     3661 caaggtcaga gaaatcaaca actaccatca tgcacatgat gcttacttga atgctgttgt
     3721 tggtactgcc ttgattaaga agtatccaaa gttggaatcc gaatttgtct acggtgatta
     3781 caaggtttac gacgttagaa agatgatcgc caagtccgaa caagaaattg gtaaagctac
     3841 tgccaaatac ttcttctact ccaatattat gaatttcttt aagaccgaaa tcactttggc
     3901 caacggtgaa attagaaaaa gaccattgat tgaaactaat ggtgaaacag gtgaaatcgt
     3961 ttgggataag ggtagagatt ttgccactgt tagaaaggta ttgtccatgc cacaagtaaa
     4021 catcgtcaaa aagaccgaag ttcaaactgg tggtttctcc aaagaatcca ttttgcctaa
     4081 gagaaactcc gataagttga tcgctagaaa aaaagactgg gacccaaaaa agtacggtgg
     4141 ttttgattct ccaactgttg cttactctgt tttggttgtt gctaaggtcg aaaagggtaa
     4201 gagtaagaag ttgaagtccg tcaaagaatt attaggtatc actatcatgg aaagatcctc
     4261 attcgaaaag aatcctatcg actttttgga agccaagggt tacaaagaag tcaagaagga
     4321 cttgatcatt aagttgccaa agtacagttt gttcgaattg gaaaatggta gaaagagaat
     4381 gttggcttct gccggtgaat tacaaaaggg taatgaattg gctttgccat ccaagtacgt
     4441 taatttctta tacttggcct cccactacga aaaattgaaa ggttctcctg aagataacga
     4501 acaaaagcaa ttatttgtcg aacaacacaa gcactacttg gacgaaatca ttgaacaaat
     4561 ttccgaattt tccaaaagag tcattttggc tgacgccaat ttggacaaag ttttgtcagc
     4621 ttacaacaag cacagagata agccaattag agaacaagct gaaaacatca ttcacttgtt
     4681 cactttgact aacttgggtg ctccagctgc ttttaagtat ttcgatacca ctatcgacag
     4741 aaagagatac acctctacca aagaagtttt ggacgctact ttgatccacc aatctattac
     4801 tggtttgtac gaaactagaa tcgacttgtc tcaattaggt ggtgatggtt ctggtagatc
     4861 tggagtcgac ggtggaggtt ctgacgcttt ggacgacttc gacttggata tgctgggttc
     4921 tgatgcgcta gatgactttg acctcgacat gcttggaagt gacgccttag atgattttga
     4981 cctggatatg cttggatcag acgctctgga cgatttcgac ttagacatgc tttcctagga
     5041 actcgagtca tgtaattagt tatgtcacgc ttacattcac gcccttcccc cacatccgct
     5101 ctaaccgaaa aggaaggagt tagacaacct gaagtctagg tccctattta tttttttata
     5161 gttatgttag tattaagaac gttatttata tttcaaattt ttcttttttt tctgtacaga
     5221 cgcgtgtacg catgtaacat tatactgaaa accttgcttg agaaggtttt gggacgctcg
     5281 aagatccagc tgcattaatg aatcggccaa cgcgcgggga gaggcggttt gcgtattggg
     5341 cgctcttccg cttcctcgct cactgactcg ctgcgctcgg tcgttcggct gcggcgagcg
     5401 gtatcagctc actcaaaggc ggtaatacgg ttatccacag aatcagggga taacgcagga
     5461 aagaacatgt gagcaaaagg ccagcaaaag gccaggaacc gtaaaaaggc cgcgttgctg
     5521 gcgtttttcc ataggctccg cccccctgac gagcatcaca aaaatcgacg ctcaagtcag
     5581 aggtggcgaa acccgacagg actataaaga taccaggcgt ttccccctgg aagctccctc
     5641 gtgcgctctc ctgttccgac cctgccgctt accggatacc tgtccgcctt tctcccttcg
     5701 ggaagcgtgg cgctttctca tagctcacgc tgtaggtatc tcagttcggt gtaggtcgtt
     5761 cgctccaagc tgggctgtgt gcacgaaccc cccgttcagc ccgaccgctg cgccttatcc
     5821 ggtaactatc gtcttgagtc caacccggta agacacgact tatcgccact ggcagcagcc
     5881 actggtaaca ggattagcag agcgaggtat gtaggcggtg ctacagagtt cttgaagtgg
     5941 tggcctaact acggctacac tagaagaaca gtatttggta tctgcgctct gctgaagcca
     6001 gttaccttcg gaaaaagagt tggtagctct tgatccggca aacaaaccac cgctggtagc
     6061 ggtggttttt ttgtttgcaa gcagcagatt acgcgcagaa aaaaaggatc tcaagaagat
     6121 cctttgatct tttctacggg gtctgacgct cagtggaacg aaaactcacg ttaagggatt
     6181 ttggtcatga gattatcaaa aaggatcttc acctagatcc ttttaaatta aaaatgaagt
     6241 tttaaatcaa tctaaagtat atatgagtaa acttggtctg acagttacca atgcttaatc
     6301 agtgaggcac ctatctcagc gatctgtcta tttcgttcat ccatagttgc ctgactcccc
     6361 gtcgtgtaga taactacgat acgggagggc ttaccatctg gccccagtgc tgcaatgata
     6421 ccgcgagacc cacgctcacc ggctccagat ttatcagcaa taaaccagcc agccggaagg
     6481 gccgagcgca gaagtggtcc tgcaacttta tccgcctcca tccagtctat taattgttgc
     6541 cgggaagcta gagtaagtag ttcgccagtt aatagtttgc gcaacgttgt tgccattgct
     6601 acaggcatcg tggtgtcacg ctcgtcgttt ggtatggctt cattcagctc cggttcccaa
     6661 cgatcaaggc gagttacatg atcccccatg ttgtgcaaaa aagcggttag ctccttcggt
     6721 cctccgatcg ttgtcagaag taagttggcc gcagtgttat cactcatggt tatggcagca
     6781 ctgcataatt ctcttactgt catgccatcc gtaagatgct tttctgtgac tggtgagtac
     6841 tcaaccaagt cattctgaga atagtgtatg cggcgaccga gttgctcttg cccggcgtca
     6901 atacgggata ataccgcgcc acatagcaga actttaaaag tgctcatcat tggaaaacgt
     6961 tcttcggggc gaaaactctc aaggatctta ccgctgttga gatccagttc gatgtaaccc
     7021 actcgtgcac ccaactgatc ttcagcatct tttactttca ccagcgtttc tgggtgagca
     7081 aaaacaggaa ggcaaaatgc cgcaaaaaag ggaataaggg cgacacggaa atgttgaata
     7141 ctcatactct tcctttttca atattattga agcatttatc agggttattg tctcatgagc
     7201 ggatacatat ttgaatgtat ttagaaaaat aaacaaatag gggttccgcg cacatttccc
     7261 cgaaaagtgc cacctgacgt ctaagaaacc attattatca tgacattaac ctataaaaat
     7321 aggcgtatca cgaggccctt tcgtctcgcg cgtttcggtg atgacggtga aaacctctga
     7381 cacatgcagc tcccggagac ggtcacagct tgtctgtaag cggatgccgg gagcagacaa
     7441 gcccgtcagg gcgcgtcagc gggtgttggc gggtgtcggg gctggcttaa ctatgcggca
     7501 tcagagcaga ttgtactgag agtgcaccat agatcaacga cattactata tatataatat
     7561 aggaagcatt taatagaaca gcatcgtaat atatgtgtac tttgcagtta tgacgccaga
     7621 tggcagtagt ggaagatatt ctttattgaa aaatagcttg tcaccttacg tacaatcttg
     7681 atccggagct tttctttttt tgccgattaa gaattaattc ggtcgaaaaa agaaaaggag
     7741 agggccaaga gggagggcat tggtgactat tgagcacgtg agtatacgtg attaagcaca
     7801 caaaggcagc ttggagtatg tctgttatta atttcacagg tagttctggt ccattggtga
     7861 aagtttgcgg cttgcagagc acagaggccg cagaatgtgc tctagattcc gatgctgact
     7921 tgctgggtat tatatgtgtg cccaatagaa agagaacaat tgacccggtt attgcaagga
     7981 aaatttcaag tcttgtaaaa gcatataaaa atagttcagg cactccgaaa tacttggttg
     8041 gcgtgtttcg taatcaacct aaggaggatg ttttggctct ggtcaatgat tacggcattg
     8101 atatcgtcca actgcatgga gatgagtcgt ggcaagaata ccaagagttc ctcggtttgc
     8161 cagttattaa aagactcgta tttccaaaag actgcaacat actactcagt gcagcttcac
     8221 agaaacctca ttcgtttatt cccttgtttg attcagaagc aggtgggaca ggtgaacttt
     8281 tggattggaa ctcgatttct gactgggttg gaaggcaaga gagccccgaa agcttacatt
     8341 ttatgttagc tggtggactg acgccagaaa atgttggtga tgcgcttaga ttaaatggcg
     8401 ttattggtgt tgatgtaagc ggaggtgtgg agacaaatgg tgtaaaagac tctaacaaaa
     8461 tagcaaattt cgtcaaaaat gctaagaaat aggttattac tgagtagtat ttatttaagt
     8521 attgtttgtg cacttgccga tctatgcggt gtgaaatacc gcacagatgc gtaaggagaa
     8581 aataccgcat caggaaattg taagcgttaa tattttgtta aaattcgcgt taaatttttg
     8641 ttaaatcagc tcatttttta accaataggc cgaaatcggc aaaatccctt ataaatcaaa
     8701 agaatagacc gagatagggt tgagtgttgt tccagtttgg aacaagagtc cactattaaa
     8761 gaacgtggac tccaacgtca aaggnnnnnn nnnnnnnnnn nnnnnnnnnn nnnnnnnnnn
     8821 nnnnnnnnnn nnntnnnnnn nnnnnnnnnn nnnnnnnnnn nnnnnnnnnn nnnnnnnnnn
     8881 nnnnnnnnnn nnnnnnnnnn nnnnnnnnnn nnnnnnnnnn nnnnngnnnn nnnnnnnnnn
     8941 nnnnnnnnnn nnnnnnnnnn nnnnnnnnnn nnnnnnnnnn nnnnnnnnnn nnnnnnnnnn
     9001 nnnnnnnnnn nnnnnnnnnn nnnnnnnnnn nnnnnnnnnn nnnnnnnnnn ccattcgcca
     9061 ttcaggctgc gcaactgttg ggaagggcga tcggtgcggg cctcttcgct attacgccac
     9121 tgaattggag cgacctcatg ctatacctga gaaagcaacc tgacctacag gaaagagtta
     9181 ctcaagaata agaattttcg ttttaaaacc taagagtcac tttaaaattt gtatacactt
     9241 atttttttta taacttattt aataataaaa atcataaatc ataagaaatt cgcttattta
     9301 gaagtgtcaa caacgtatct accaacgatt tgaccctttt ccatcttttc gtaaatttct
     9361 ggcaaggtag acaagccgac aaccttgatt ggagacttga ccaaacctct ggcgaagaat
     9421 tgttaattaa gagctcttaa gacccacttt cacatttaag ttgtttttct aatccgcata
     9481 tgatcaattc aaggccgaat aagaaggctg gctctgcacc ttggtgatca aataattcga
     9541 tagcttgtcg taataatggc ggcatactat cagtagtagg tgtttccctt tcttctttag
     9601 cgacttgatg ctcttgatct tccaatacgc aacctaaagt aaaatgcccc acagcgctga
     9661 gtgcatataa tgcattctct agtgaaaaac cttgttggca taaaaaggct aattgatttt
     9721 cgagagtttc atactgtttt tctgtaggcc gtgtacctaa atgtactttt gctccatcgc
     9781 gatgacttag taaagcacat ctaaaacttt tagcgttatt acgtaaaaaa tcttgccagc
     9841 tttccccttc taaagggcaa aagtgagtat ggtgcctatc taacatctca atggctaagg
     9901 cgtcgagcaa agcccgctta ttttttacat gccaatacaa tgtaggctgc tctacaccta
     9961 gcttctgggc gagtttacgg gttgttaaac cttcgattcc gacctcatta agcagctcta
    10021 atgcgctgtt aatcacttta cttttatcta atctagacat tttaataact agtaaaactt
    10081 agattagatt gctatgcttt ctttctaatg agcaagaagt aaaaaaagtt gtaatagaac
    10141 aagaaaaatg aaactgaaac ttgagaaatt gaagaccgtt tattaactta aatatcaatg
    10201 ggaggtcatc gaaagagaaa aaaatcaaaa aaaaaatttt caagaaaaag aaacgtgata
    10261 aaaattttta ttgccttttt cgacgaagaa aaagaaacga ggcggtctct tttttctttt
    10321 ccaaaccttt agtacgggta attaacgaca ccctagagga agaaagaggg gaaatttagt
    10381 atgctgtgct tgggtgtttt gaagtggtac ggcgatgcgc ggagtccgag aaaatctgga
    10441 agagtaaaaa aggagtagaa acattttgaa gctatggtgt ggcggccgca tcttgactga
    10501 tttttccatg gagggcacag ttaagccgct aaaggcatta tccgccaagt acaatttttt
    10561 actcttcgaa gacagaaaat ttgctgacat tggtaataca gtcaaattgc agtactctgc
    10621 gggtgtatac agaatagcag aatgggcaga cattacgaat gcacacggtg tggtgggccc
    10681 aggtattgtt agcggtttga agcaggcggc agaagaagta acaaaggaac ctagaggcct
    10741 tttgatgtta gcagaat
//
