[The description below was written by a language model from this plasmid's Addgene catalogue record and the feature table of its GenBank file.]
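Description:
pTPGI_dCas9_VP64 is a 10.8 kb yeast expression plasmid built on pTPGI, a derivative of the pRS304 backbone, and designed to produce a CRISPR-based synthetic transcription factor in Saccharomyces cerevisiae. In E. coli it is maintained at high copy through a ColE1/pUC-type origin and selected with ampicillin via the bla gene; an f1 origin is also present. Selection in yeast relies on the TRP1 auxotrophic marker under its own promoter. No yeast replication origin (2μ or CEN/ARS) is annotated, which is consistent with the integrating nature of the pRS304 family, although the record does not describe the integration strategy.

The payload is a 4.3 kb open reading frame, codon-optimized for budding yeast and cloned between BamHI and XhoI sites. It encodes an N-terminal SV40 nuclear localization signal, catalytically dead Streptococcus pyogenes Cas9 (D10A and H840A), and a C-terminal VP64 activation domain, a tetramer of the minimal VP16 activator. Transcription is driven by the TPGI promoter, a GAL1 promoter retaining its Gal4-binding upstream activating sequence but modified to carry two tet operators, and ends at the CYC1 terminator. A second cassette on the same plasmid expresses the Tn10 TetR repressor from the constitutive TEF1 promoter, with an ADH1 terminator annotated downstream. TetR occupies the operators and blocks the promoter, so expression requires both galactose and anhydrotetracycline, giving tunable dual-input control.

The plasmid carries no guide RNA cassette, so a guide must be supplied separately to direct dCas9-VP64 to a target promoter. It is used for programmable, RNA-guided regulation of gene expression in yeast synthetic biology. The two shorter records cover only the insert and the promoter junction, and agree with the full map.
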