Addgene plasmid #49013: pTPGI_dCas9_VP64
Purpose: encodes yeast-optimized dCas9_VP64 synthetic transcription factor
Depositing lab: Timothy Lu. Depositing organization: Massachusetts Institute of Technology. Publication: Tunable and Multifunctional Eukaryotic Transcription Factors Based on CRISPR/Cas. Farzadfard F, Perli SD, Lu TK. ACS Synth Biol. 2013 Sep 11. 10.1021/sb400081r PubMed 23977949.
Backbone
  Vector backbone: pTPGI (pRS304)
  Vector type: Yeast Expression, CRISPR, Synthetic Biology
  Selectable markers: TRP1
Growth in bacteria
  Bacterial resistance: Ampicillin, 100 μg/mL
  Growth temperature: 37°C
  Growth strain: DH5alpha
  Copy number: High Copy
Gene/Insert
  Gene/Insert name: dCas9_VP64 (codon-optimized for expression in S. cerevisiae)
  Species: S. cerevisiae (budding yeast)
  Insert size (bp): 4335
  Promoter: pTPGI (galactose+aTc inducible)
  Tag / fusion protein: SV40 NLS (N terminal on insert)
  Cloning method: Restriction Enzyme; 5′ cloning site BamHI (not destroyed); 3′ cloning site XhoI (not destroyed)
  Sequencing primers: 5′ GCCTCGCGCCGCACTGCTCC
Terms and licenses: Academic/Nonprofit Terms; Industry Terms: Not Available to Industry
How to cite: pTPGI_dCas9_VP64 was a gift from Timothy Lu (Addgene plasmid # 49013 ; http://n2t.net/addgene:49013 ; RRID:Addgene_49013)
