LOCUS       Exported 4335 bp ds-DNA linear SYN 18-MAY-2021
DEFINITION  encodes yeast-optimized dCas9_VP64 synthetic transcription factor.
ACCESSION   .
VERSION     .
KEYWORDS    pTPGI_dCas9_VP64
SOURCE      synthetic DNA construct
  ORGANISM  synthetic DNA construct
REFERENCE   1 (bases 1 to 4335)
  AUTHORS   Farzadfard F, Perli SD, Lu TK
  TITLE     Tunable and Multifunctional Eukaryotic Transcription Factors Based
            on CRISPR/Cas.
  JOURNAL   ACS Synth Biol. 2013 Sep 11.
  PUBMED    23977949
REFERENCE   2 (bases 1 to 4335)
  AUTHORS   .
  TITLE     Direct Submission
  JOURNAL   Exported May 18, 2021 from SnapGene Server 1.1.58
            http://www.snapgene.com
FEATURES             Location/Qualifiers
     source          1..4335
                     /organism="synthetic DNA construct"
                     /mol_type="other DNA"
     CDS             13..33
                     /codon_start=1
                     /product="nuclear localization signal of SV40 (simian virus
                     40) large T antigen"
                     /label=SV40 NLS
                     /translation="PKKKRKV"
     CDS             43..4143
                     /codon_start=1
                     /product="catalytically dead mutant of the Cas9
                     endonuclease from the Streptococcus pyogenes Type II
                     CRISPR/Cas system"
                     /label=dCas9
                     /note="RNA-guided DNA-binding protein that lacks
                     endonuclease activity due to the D10A mutation in the RuvC
                     catalytic domain and the H840A mutation in the HNH
                     catalytic domain"
                     /translation="DKKYSIGLAIGTNSVGWAVITDEYKVPSKKFKVLGNTDRHSIKKN
                     LIGALLFDSGETAEATRLKRTARRRYTRRKNRICYLQEIFSNEMAKVDDSFFHRLEESF
                     LVEEDKKHERHPIFGNIVDEVAYHEKYPTIYHLRKKLVDSTDKADLRLIYLALAHMIKF
                     RGHFLIEGDLNPDNSDVDKLFIQLVQTYNQLFEENPINASGVDAKAILSARLSKSRRLE
                     NLIAQLPGEKKNGLFGNLIALSLGLTPNFKSNFDLAEDAKLQLSKDTYDDDLDNLLAQI
                     GDQYADLFLAAKNLSDAILLSDILRVNTEITKAPLSASMIKRYDEHHQDLTLLKALVRQ
                     QLPEKYKEIFFDQSKNGYAGYIDGGASQEEFYKFIKPILEKMDGTEELLVKLNREDLLR
                     KQRTFDNGSIPHQIHLGELHAILRRQEDFYPFLKDNREKIEKILTFRIPYYVGPLARGN
                     SRFAWMTRKSEETITPWNFEEVVDKGASAQSFIERMTNFDKNLPNEKVLPKHSLLYEYF
                     TVYNELTKVKYVTEGMRKPAFLSGEQKKAIVDLLFKTNRKVTVKQLKEDYFKKIECFDS
                     VEISGVEDRFNASLGTYHDLLKIIKDKDFLDNEENEDILEDIVLTLTLFEDREMIEERL
                     KTYAHLFDDKVMKQLKRRRYTGWGRLSRKLINGIRDKQSGKTILDFLKSDGFANRNFMQ
                     LIHDDSLTFKEDIQKAQVSGQGDSLHEHIANLAGSPAIKKGILQTVKVVDELVKVMGRH
                     KPENIVIEMARENQTTQKGQKNSRERMKRIEEGIKELGSQILKEHPVENTQLQNEKLYL
                     YYLQNGRDMYVDQELDINRLSDYDVDAIVPQSFLKDDSIDNKVLTRSDKNRGKSDNVPS
                     EEVVKKMKNYWRQLLNAKLITQRKFDNLTKAERGGLSELDKAGFIKRQLVETRQITKHV
                     AQILDSRMNTKYDENDKLIREVKVITLKSKLVSDFRKDFQFYKVREINNYHHAHDAYLN
                     AVVGTALIKKYPKLESEFVYGDYKVYDVRKMIAKSEQEIGKATAKYFFYSNIMNFFKTE
                     ITLANGEIRKRPLIETNGETGEIVWDKGRDFATVRKVLSMPQVNIVKKTEVQTGGFSKE
                     SILPKRNSDKLIARKKDWDPKKYGGFDSPTVAYSVLVVAKVEKGKSKKLKSVKELLGIT
                     IMERSSFEKNPIDFLEAKGYKEVKKDLIIKLPKYSLFELENGRKRMLASAGELQKGNEL
                     ALPSKYVNFLYLASHYEKLKGSPEDNEQKQLFVEQHKHYLDEIIEQISEFSKRVILADA
                     NLDKVLSAYNKHRDKPIREQAENIIHLFTLTNLGAPAAFKYFDTTIDRKRYTSTKEVLD
                     ATLIHQSITGLYETRIDLSQLGGD"
     CDS             4180..4329
                     /codon_start=1
                     /product="tetrameric repeat of the minimal activation
                     domain of herpes simplex virus VP16 (Beerli et al., 1998)"
                     /label=VP64
                     /translation="DALDDFDLDMLGSDALDDFDLDMLGSDALDDFDLDMLGSDALDDF
                     DLDML"
ORIGIN
        1 atgtctagag ccccaaagaa gaagagaaaa gttagacccg gggataagaa atactctatt
       61 ggtttggcta tcggtacaaa ctctgttggt tgggctgtta ttactgatga atacaaggtt
      121 ccatccaaga agttcaaggt tttgggtaac actgatagac actccatcaa aaagaacttg
      181 attggtgcct tgttgttcga ttctggtgaa actgctgaag ctactagatt gaaaagaacc
      241 gctagaagaa gatacaccag aagaaagaac agaatctgct acttgcaaga aatcttctcc
      301 aacgaaatgg ccaaggttga tgattcattc ttccacagat tggaagaatc cttcttggtc
      361 gaagaagata agaagcacga aagacatcca atcttcggta acatcgttga tgaagttgct
      421 taccacgaaa agtacccaac tatctaccat ttgagaaaga agttggttga ctctaccgat
      481 aaggctgatt tgagattgat ctatttggct ttggcccaca tgattaagtt cagaggtcat
      541 ttcttgatcg aaggtgattt gaacccagat aactccgatg ttgataagtt gttcatccaa
      601 ttagtccaaa cctacaatca attattcgaa gaaaacccaa tcaacgcctc tggtgttgat
      661 gctaaagcta ttttgtctgc cagattgtcc aagtccagaa gattagaaaa tttgatcgcc
      721 caattaccag gtgaaaagaa gaatggtttg ttcggtaatt tgattgcctt gtctttgggt
      781 ttgactccaa acttcaagtc caatttcgat ttggctgaag atgccaagtt gcaattatct
      841 aaggatacct acgatgacga tttggataac ttgttggctc aaatcggtga tcaatacgct
      901 gatttgtttt tggctgctaa gaacttgtcc gatgccattt tgttgtccga tattttgaga
      961 gtcaacaccg aaattactaa ggctccattg tctgcctcta tgatcaaaag atacgatgaa
     1021 caccaccaag acttgacttt gttgaaggct ttggtcagac aacaattacc tgaaaagtac
     1081 aaagaaattt tcttcgatca atccaagaac ggttacgccg gttatattga tggtggtgct
     1141 tctcaagaag aattttacaa gttcatcaag ccaatcttgg aaaagatgga cggtactgaa
     1201 gaattattgg tcaagttgaa cagagaagat ttgttgagaa agcaaagaac cttcgacaac
     1261 ggttctattc cacatcaaat tcacttgggt gaattgcacg caattttgag aagacaagaa
     1321 gatttttatc cattcttgaa ggacaacaga gaaaagatcg aaaagattct gaccttcaga
     1381 atcccttact acgttggtcc attggctaga ggtaattcaa gatttgcctg gatgactaga
     1441 aagtccgaag aaactattac tccttggaac ttcgaagaag ttgtagataa gggtgcttct
     1501 gcccaatcct ttattgaaag aatgaccaac ttcgacaaga acttgccaaa cgaaaaggtt
     1561 ttgccaaagc actctttgtt gtacgaatac ttcaccgtct acaacgaatt gactaaggtt
     1621 aagtacgtca ccgaaggtat gagaaaacca gcttttttat ccggtgaaca aaagaaggct
     1681 atcgtcgatt tgttgttcaa gaccaacaga aaggttactg tcaagcaatt aaaagaagat
     1741 tacttcaaga aaatcgaatg cttcgactcc gttgaaattt ctggtgtcga agatagattc
     1801 aatgcctctt taggtactta ccatgacttg ttgaaaatca tcaaggacaa ggatttcttg
     1861 gacaacgaag aaaacgaaga tattttggaa gatattgtct tgacattgac cttgtttgaa
     1921 gatagagaaa tgattgaaga aagattgaaa acctacgccc acttgttcga tgataaggtt
     1981 atgaagcaat taaagagaag aagatacact ggttggggta gattgtccag aaaattgatt
     2041 aacggtatca gagacaagca atccggtaag accattttgg actttttgaa gtctgatggt
     2101 ttcgctaaca gaaacttcat gcaattaatc cacgacgatt ccttgacttt caaagaagat
     2161 atacaaaagg cccaagtctc tggtcaaggt gattctttac atgaacatat cgctaacttg
     2221 gctggttctc cagctattaa gaagggtatt ttacaaaccg ttaaggtcgt tgacgaattg
     2281 gtcaaagtta tgggtagaca taagccagaa aacatcgtta tcgaaatggc tagagaaaat
     2341 caaaccaccc aaaagggtca aaagaactcc agagaaagaa tgaagagaat cgaagaaggt
     2401 atcaaagaat tgggttccca aattttgaaa gaacacccag ttgaaaacac ccaattacaa
     2461 aacgaaaagt tgtacttgta ctacttgcaa aacggtagag atatgtacgt tgaccaagaa
     2521 ttggacatca acagattgtc tgattacgat gttgacgcta tcgttccaca atcttttttg
     2581 aaggatgact ccattgacaa caaggtcttg actagatccg ataagaatag aggtaagtcc
     2641 gataacgttc catctgaaga agtcgttaag aaaatgaaga actattggag acaattattg
     2701 aacgccaagt tgatcaccca aagaaagttt gacaatttga ccaaggctga aagaggtggt
     2761 ttgtctgaat tggataaggc aggtttcatc aaaagacaat tagtagaaac cagacaaatc
     2821 accaagcacg ttgctcaaat tttggatagt agaatgaaca ctaagtacga cgaaaacgac
     2881 aaattgatca gagaagttaa ggtcattacc ttgaagtcca agttggtttc cgatttcaga
     2941 aaggacttcc aattctacaa ggtcagagaa atcaacaact accatcatgc acatgatgct
     3001 tacttgaatg ctgttgttgg tactgccttg attaagaagt atccaaagtt ggaatccgaa
     3061 tttgtctacg gtgattacaa ggtttacgac gttagaaaga tgatcgccaa gtccgaacaa
     3121 gaaattggta aagctactgc caaatacttc ttctactcca atattatgaa tttctttaag
     3181 accgaaatca ctttggccaa cggtgaaatt agaaaaagac cattgattga aactaatggt
     3241 gaaacaggtg aaatcgtttg ggataagggt agagattttg ccactgttag aaaggtattg
     3301 tccatgccac aagtaaacat cgtcaaaaag accgaagttc aaactggtgg tttctccaaa
     3361 gaatccattt tgcctaagag aaactccgat aagttgatcg ctagaaaaaa agactgggac
     3421 ccaaaaaagt acggtggttt tgattctcca actgttgctt actctgtttt ggttgttgct
     3481 aaggtcgaaa agggtaagag taagaagttg aagtccgtca aagaattatt aggtatcact
     3541 atcatggaaa gatcctcatt cgaaaagaat cctatcgact ttttggaagc caagggttac
     3601 aaagaagtca agaaggactt gatcattaag ttgccaaagt acagtttgtt cgaattggaa
     3661 aatggtagaa agagaatgtt ggcttctgcc ggtgaattac aaaagggtaa tgaattggct
     3721 ttgccatcca agtacgttaa tttcttatac ttggcctccc actacgaaaa attgaaaggt
     3781 tctcctgaag ataacgaaca aaagcaatta tttgtcgaac aacacaagca ctacttggac
     3841 gaaatcattg aacaaatttc cgaattttcc aaaagagtca ttttggctga cgccaatttg
     3901 gacaaagttt tgtcagctta caacaagcac agagataagc caattagaga acaagctgaa
     3961 aacatcattc acttgttcac tttgactaac ttgggtgctc cagctgcttt taagtatttc
     4021 gataccacta tcgacagaaa gagatacacc tctaccaaag aagttttgga cgctactttg
     4081 atccaccaat ctattactgg tttgtacgaa actagaatcg acttgtctca attaggtggt
     4141 gatggttctg gtagatctgg agtcgacggt ggaggttctg acgctttgga cgacttcgac
     4201 ttggatatgc tgggttctga tgcgctagat gactttgacc tcgacatgct tggaagtgac
     4261 gccttagatg attttgacct ggatatgctt ggatcagacg ctctggacga tttcgactta
     4321 gacatgcttt cctag
//
