LOCUS       Exported 860 bp ds-DNA linear SYN 18-MAY-2021
DEFINITION  encodes yeast-optimized dCas9_VP64 synthetic transcription factor.
ACCESSION   .
VERSION     .
KEYWORDS    pTPGI_dCas9_VP64
SOURCE      synthetic DNA construct
  ORGANISM  synthetic DNA construct
REFERENCE   1 (bases 1 to 860)
  AUTHORS   Farzadfard F, Perli SD, Lu TK
  TITLE     Tunable and Multifunctional Eukaryotic Transcription Factors Based
            on CRISPR/Cas.
  JOURNAL   ACS Synth Biol. 2013 Sep 11.
  PUBMED    23977949
REFERENCE   2 (bases 1 to 860)
  AUTHORS   .
  TITLE     Direct Submission
  JOURNAL   Exported May 18, 2021 from SnapGene Server 1.1.58
            http://www.snapgene.com
FEATURES             Location/Qualifiers
     source          1..860
                     /organism="synthetic DNA construct"
                     /mol_type="other DNA"
     CDS             complement(147..167)
                     /codon_start=1
                     /product="nuclear localization signal of SV40 (simian virus
                     40) large T antigen"
                     /label=SV40 NLS
                     /translation="PKKKRKV"
     promoter        complement(207..648)
                     /label=TPGI promoter
                     /note="S. cerevisiae GAL1 promoter modified to contain two
                     copies of the tet operator (Ellis et al., 2009)"
     primer_bind     complement(213..236)
                     /label=GAL1
                     /note="S. cerevisiae GAL1 promoter, forward primer"
     protein_bind    284..302
                     /gene="tetO"
                     /label=tet operator
                     /bound_moiety="tetracycline repressor TetR"
                     /note="bacterial operator O2 for the tetR and tetA genes"
     protein_bind    305..323
                     /gene="tetO"
                     /label=tet operator
                     /bound_moiety="tetracycline repressor TetR"
                     /note="bacterial operator O2 for the tetR and tetA genes"
     protein_bind    531..648
                     /label=UAS
                     /bound_moiety="Gal4"
                     /note="upstream activating sequence mediating
                     Gal4-dependent induction"
ORIGIN
        1 ttctttttna tggagtgtcc tgatccagtg ttacccaaaa ccttgaactt cttggatgga
       61 accttgtatt catcagtaat aacagcccaa ccaacagagt ttgtaccgat agccaaacca
      121 atagagtatt tcttatcccc gggtctaact tttctcttct tctttggggc tctagacatt
      181 cttttaatcg tggatccggg gtttttctcc ttgacgttaa agtatagagg tatattaaca
      241 attttttgtt gatactttta ttacatttga ataagaagta atatctctat cactgatagg
      301 gagatctcta tcactgatag ggacagtttt tgcatttata tatctgttaa tagatcaaaa
      361 atcatcgctt cgctgctgca gtaccccaga aataaggcta aaaaagtaat cgcattatca
      421 tcctatggtt gttaatttga ttcgttcatt tgaaggtttg tggggccagg ttactgccaa
      481 tttttcctct tcataaccat aaaagctagt attgtagaat ctttattgtt cggagcagtg
      541 cggcgcgagg cacatctgcg tttcaggaac gcgaccggtg aagacgagga cgcacggagg
      601 agagtcttcc ttcggagggc tgtcacccgc tcggcggctt ctaatccgta cttcgaattc
      661 ctgtagagac cacatcatcc acggttctat actgttgacc caatgcgtct cccttgtcat
      721 ctaaacccac accgggtgtc ataatcaacc aatcgtaacc ttcatctctt ccacccatgt
      781 ctctttgagc aataaagctg ataacaaaat ctttgtcgct cttcgcaacg tcaacagtac
      841 ccttagtata ttctccagta
//
