>Addgene plasmid #49013 | pTPGI_dCas9_VP64 | addgene partial sequence | sequence record 77658 | pGEX3
CTCGTGATACGCCTATTTTTATAGGTTAATGTCATGATAATAATGGTTTCTTAGACGTCAGGTGGCACTT
TTCGGGGAAATGTGCGCGGAACCCCTATTTGTTTATTTTTCTAAATACATTCAAATATGTATCCGCTCAT
GAGACAATAACCCTGATAAATGCTTCAATAATATTGAAAAAGGAAGAGTATGAGTATTCAACATTTCCGT
GTCGCCCTTATTCCCTTTTTTGCGGCATTTTGCCTTCCTGTTTTTGCTCACCCAGAAACGCTGGTGAAAG
TAAAAGATGCTGAAGATCAGTTGGGTGCACGAGTGGGTTACATCGAACTGGATCTCAACAGCGGTAAGAT
CCTTGAGAGTTTTCGCCCCGAAGAACGTTTTCCAATGATGAGCACTTTTAAAGTTCTGCTATGTGGCGCG
GTATTATCCCGTATTGACGCCGGGCAAGAGCAACTCGGTCGCCGCATACACTATTCTCAGAATGACTTGG
TTGAGTACTCACCAGTCACAGAAAAGCATCTTACGGATGGCATGACAGTAAGAGAATTATGCAGTGCTGC
CATAACCATGAGTGATAACACTGCGGCCAACTTACTTCTGACAACGATCGGAGGACCGAAGGAGCTAACC
GCTTTTTTGCACAACATGGGGGATCATGTAACTCGCCTTGATCGTTGGGAACCGGAGCTGAATGAAGCCA
TACCAAACGACGAGCGTGACACCACGATGCCTGTAGCAATGGCAACAACGTTGCGCAAACTATTAACTGG
CGAACTACTTACTCTAGCTTCCCGGCAACAATTAATAGACTGGATGGAGGCGGATAAAGTTGCAGGACCA
CTTCTGCGCTCGGCCCTTCC
