>Addgene plasmid #49013 | pTPGI_dCas9_VP64 | addgene partial sequence | sequence record 77659 | pRSII-F1 5'-CGGCATCAGAGCAGATTGTAC-3'
CTATATATATAATATAGGAAGCATTTAATAGAACAGCATCGTAATATATGTGTACTTTGCAGTTATGACG
CCAGATGGCAGTAGTGGAAGATATTCTTTATTGAAAAATAGCTTGTCACCTTACGTACAATCTTGATCCG
GAGCTTTTCTTTTTTTGCCGATTAAGAATTAATTCGGTCGAAAAAAGAAAAGGAGAGGGCCAAGAGGGAG
GGCATTGGTGACTATTGAGCACGTGAGTATACGTGATTAAGCACACAAAGGCAGCTTGGAGTATGTCTGT
TATTAATTTCACAGGTAGTTCTGGTCCATTGGTGAAAGTTTGCGGCTTGCAGAGCACAGAGGCCGCAGAA
TGTGCTCTAGATTCCGATGCTGACTTGCTGGGTATTATATGTGTGCCCAATAGAAAGAGAACAATTGACC
CGGTTATTGCAAGGAAAATTTCAAGTCTTGTAAAAGCATATAAAAATAGTTCAGGCACTCCGAAATACTT
GGTTGGCGTGTTTCGTAATCAACCTAAGGAGGATGTTTTGGCTCTGGTCAATGATTACGGCATTGATATC
GTCCAACTGCATGGAGATGAGTCGTGGCAAGAATACCAAGAGTTCCTCGGTTTGCCAGTTATTAAAAGAC
TCGTATTTCCAAAAGACTGCAACATACTACTCAGTGCAGCTTCACAGAAACCTCATTCGTTTATTCCCTT
GTTTGATTCAGAAGCAGGTGGGACAGGTGAACTTTTGGATTGGAACTCGATTTCTGACTGGGTTGGAAGG
CAAGAGAGCCCCGAAAGCTT
