>Addgene plasmid #49013 | pTPGI_dCas9_VP64 | addgene partial sequence | sequence record 77661 | 105
AAATAACGTTCTTAATACTAACATAACTATAAAAAAATAAATAGGGACCTAGACTTCAGGTTGTCTAACT
CCTTCCTTTTCGGTTAGAGCGGATGTGGGGGAAGGGCGTGAATGTAAGCGTGACATAACTAATTACATGA
CTCGAGTTCCTAGGAAAGCATGTCTAAGTCGAAATCGTCCAGAGCGTCTGATCCAAGCATATCCAGGTCA
AAATCATCTAAGGCGTCACTTCCAAGCATGTCGAGGTCAAAGTCATCTAGCGCATCAGAACCCAGCATAT
CCAAGTCGAAGTCGTCCAAAGCGTCAGAACCTCCACCGTCGACTCCAGATCTACCAGAACCATCACCACC
TAATTGAGACAAGTCGATTCTAGTTTCGTACAAACCAGTAATAGATTGGTGGATCAAAGTAGCGTCCAAA
ACTTCTTTGGTAGAGGTGTATCTCTTTCTGTCGATAGTGGTATCGAAATACTTAAAAGCAGCTGGAGCAC
CCAAGTTAGTCAAAGTGAACAAGTGAATGATGTTTTCAGCTTGTTCTCTAATTGGCTTATCTCTGTGCTT
GTTGTAAGCTGACAAAACTTTGTCCAAATTGGCGTCAGCCAAAATGACTCTTTTGGAAAATTCGGAAATT
TGTTCAATGATTTCGTCCAAGTA
